>Addgene plasmid #37813 | pPROBE-AT' | addgene partial sequence | sequence record 49566 | GFPfusionREV 5'-CTCCACTGACAGAAAATTTG-3'
GAATTGGGACACTCCAGTGAAAAGTTCTTCTCCTTTACTCATATGTTTTTCCTCCTTATAAAGTTAATCT
TTAGTTAGTTAGGGAATAAGCCGAATTAAGCTTCTGCAGTCGACGGATCCCGGGTACCAAGGCCTGAGCT
CGAATTCAGCTTCCGATCCCCAATTCCTGGCAGTTTATGGCGGGCGTCCTGCCCGCCACCCTCCGGGCCG
TTGCTTCGCAACGTTCAAATCCGCTCCCGGCGGATTTGTCCTACTCAGGAGAGCGTTCACCGACAAACAA
CAGATAAAACGAAAGGCCCAGTCTTTCGACTGAGCCTTTCGTTTTATTTGATGCCTGGGGAATTAATTCC
TGGCAGTTTATGGCGGGCGTCCTGCCCGCCACCCTCCGGGCCGTTGCTTCGCAACGTTCAAATCCGCTCC
CGGCGGATTTGTCCTACTCAGGAGAGCGTTCACCGACAAACAACAGATAAAACGAAAGGCCCAGTCTTTC
GACTGAGCCTTTCGTTTTATTTGATGCCTGGGGAATTAATTCCTGGCAGTTTATGGCGGGCGTCCTGCCC
GCCACCCTCCGGGCCGTTGCTTCGCAACGTTCAAATCCGCTCCCGGCGGATTTGTCCTACTCAGGAGAGC
GTTCACCGACAAACAACAGATAAAACGAAAGGCCCAGTCTTTCGACTGAGCCTTTCGTTTTATTTGATGC
CTGGGGAATTAATTCCTGGCAGTTTATGGCGGGCGTCCTGCCCGCCACCCTCCGGGCCGTTGCTTCGCAA
CGTTCAAATCCGCTCCCGGGCGGATTTGTCCTACTCAGGAGAGCGTTCACCGACAAACAACAGATAAAAG
GAAAGGCCCAGTCTTTCGACTGAACCTTTTCGTTTTATTT
