[The description below was written by a language model from this plasmid's Addgene catalogue record.]
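Description:
pPROBE-AT' is a broad-host-range promoter-probe vector built on the pBBR1 backbone, belonging to a series of improved gfp and inaZ reporter plasmids designed for use in diverse bacteria. The pBBR1 replicon is known for replicating in a wide range of Gram-negative species, so constructs can be assembled in a standard E. coli cloning strain and then moved into other bacterial hosts of interest. Selection in bacteria is by ampicillin resistance. The record lists the copy number as unknown, and no feature table is provided, so the precise arrangement of the origin, marker and any flanking elements such as transcriptional terminators cannot be confirmed here.

The payload is a promoterless gfp reporter gene preceded by a multiple cloning site; the depositor points to a separate table for the full list of restriction sites available there. Because gfp lacks its own promoter, fluorescence should arise only when a DNA fragment with promoter activity is cloned upstream in the correct orientation, making GFP output a readout of that fragment's transcriptional activity. The listed insert size of roughly 6.8 kb is far larger than a gfp gene alone and most likely reflects the size of the whole plasmid rather than the reporter itself, although the record does not clarify this. The specific GFP variant is also not stated.

Typical uses are constructing transcriptional fusions to test candidate promoters, comparing promoter strength or regulation under different conditions, and monitoring gene expression in individual bacterial cells, including in environmental or plant-associated bacteria where a broad-host-range replicon is needed.
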