Addgene plasmid #37813: pPROBE-AT'
Depositing lab: Steven Lindow. Depositing organization: University of California, Berkeley. Publication: Improved gfp and inaZ broad-host-range promoter-probe vectors. Miller WG, Leveau JH, Lindow SE. Mol Plant Microbe Interact. 2000 Nov;13(11):1243-50. 10.1094/MPMI.2000.13.11.1243 PubMed 11059491.
Backbone
  Vector backbone: pBBR1
Growth in bacteria
  Bacterial resistance: Ampicillin, 100 μg/mL
  Growth temperature: 37°C
  Growth strain: DH5alpha
  Copy number: Unknown
Gene/Insert
  Gene/Insert name: Promotorless gfp reporter gene
  Species: bacteria
  Insert size (bp): 6807
Terms and licenses: Academic/Nonprofit Terms; Industry Terms: Not Available to Industry
Depositor comments: Please refer to the attached table for a complete list of restriction sites in the MCS.
How to cite: pPROBE-AT' was a gift from Steven Lindow (Addgene plasmid # 37813 ; http://n2t.net/addgene:37813 ; RRID:Addgene_37813)
